Addgene plasmid #202274: pBC155
Purpose: Level 2 for strain-specific barcode DNA tag with bc182 through Tn7 bacterial insertion, Spectinomycin and Streptomycin selectable marker and tagBFP fluorescent marker
Depositing lab: Paul Schulze-Lefert. Depositing organization: Max Planck Institute for Plant Breeding Research. Publication: Chromosomal barcodes for simultaneous tracking of near-isogenic bacterial strains in plant microbiota. Ordon J, Thouin J, Nakano RT, Ma KW, Zhang P, Huettel B, Garrido-Oter R, Schulze-Lefert P. Nat Microbiol. 2024 Apr;9(4):1117-1129. doi: 10.1038/s41564-024-01619-8. Epub 2024 Mar 19. PubMed 38503974.
Backbone
  Vector backbone: pBCC106
  Vector type: Bacterial Expression
  Selectable markers: Spectinomycin and Streptomycin
Growth in bacteria
  Bacterial resistance: Kan + DAP
  Growth temperature: 37°C
  Growth strain: E.coli BW29427
  Growth instructions: Requires media that contains DAP. A supplement
  Copy number: Low Copy
Gene/Insert
  Gene/Insert name: bc182
  Species: Synthetic
  Cloning method: Restriction Enzyme; 5′ cloning site unknown (unknown if destroyed)
Terms and licenses: Academic/Nonprofit Terms; Industry Terms: Not Available to Industry
Depositor comments: This plasmid can be transformed into E. coli BW29427 supplemented with 50 µg/mL of diaminopimelic acid (DAP) or any Pir1 strain. Please visit https://doi.org/10.1101/2023.04.20.537712 for bioRxiv preprint.
How to cite: pBC155 was a gift from Paul Schulze-Lefert (Addgene plasmid # 202274 ; http://n2t.net/addgene:202274 ; RRID:Addgene_202274)
