[The description below was written by a language model from this plasmid's Addgene catalogue record and pLannotate feature annotations shown in this document.]
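Description:
pBC155 is a low-copy, conjugative mini-Tn7 suicide delivery plasmid built on the pBCC106 backbone. It is described as a "Level 2" assembly for placing a strain-specific DNA barcode (the synthetic tag bc182) into a bacterial chromosome by Tn7 transposition. It replicates from the R6K γ origin, which depends on the pi initiator protein. It is therefore maintained only in pir-carrying hosts such as the diaminopimelic acid-auxotrophic E. coli donor strain BW29427, and cannot persist in recipient bacteria. The backbone outside the transposon ends carries a kanamycin resistance gene (aphA1) for propagation, an incP oriT for mobilisation by conjugation, and a sacB cassette with its native promoter, which provides sucrose counter-selection against cells that retain the plasmid.

The transposable payload lies between the Tn7R and Tn7L ends and is insulated by lambda t0 and rrnB T1 terminators. It contains FRT-flanked marker cassettes driven by class 1 integron Pc promoters, so FLP recombinase could later remove the marker. It also contains a fluorescent protein reading frame under a tac promoter with a lac operator. The automated annotation labels this frame rsTagRFP, but that most likely reflects homology to the catalogued tagBFP, which comes from the same protein family.

The record is inconsistent about the resistance marker. The catalogue lists spectinomycin and streptomycin as the selectable marker, whereas the feature table annotates a gentamicin acetyltransferase gene and no spectinomycin/streptomycin gene. The bc182 barcode itself is not annotated, and the table shows no Tn7 transposase genes, which would therefore have to be supplied separately. The associated publication indicates that the plasmid is used to barcode near-isogenic strains so they can be tracked simultaneously in plant microbiota.
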