Features (pLannotate 1.2.2; 25 found; start..end, strand, type, name):
     85..284     -  mobile_element Tn7R (fragment): mini-Tn7 element (right end of the Tn7 transposon) Tn7
    308..402     +  terminator     lambda t0 terminator: transcription terminator from phage lambda
    412..441     +  CDS            CmR (fragment): chloramphenicol acetyltransferase confers resistance to chloramphenicol
    504..575     +  terminator     rrnB T1 terminator: transcription terminator T1 from the E. coli rrnB gene
    623..670     -  protein_bind   FRT: FLP-mediated recombination occurs in the 8-bp core sequence TCTAGAAA (Turan and Bode, 2011). FLP recombinase from the Saccharomyces cerevisiae 2μ plasmid
    711..739     +  promoter       Pc promoter: intI1 (promoter lies within the coding sequence); class 1 integron promoter
    853..881     +  oriT           oriT (fragment): incP origin of transfer
    949..1036    +  terminator     rrnB T1 terminator: Escherichia coli rrnB; transcription terminator T1 from the E. coli rrnB gene
   1069..1116    -  protein_bind   FRT: FLP-mediated recombination occurs in the 8-bp core sequence TCTAGAAA (Turan and Bode, 2011). FLP recombinase from the Saccharomyces cerevisiae 2μ plasmid
   1157..1185    +  promoter       Pc promoter: intI1 (promoter lies within the coding sequence); class 1 integron promoter
   1375..1908    +  CDS            GmR: gentamycin acetyltransferase; aacC1; confers resistance to gentamycin
   2038..2071    -  protein_bind   FRT (minimal): supports FLP-mediated excision but not integration (Turan and Bode, 2011) FLP recombinase from the Saccharomyces cerevisiae 2μ plasmid
   2113..2141    +  promoter       tac promoter: strong E. coli promoter; hybrid between the trp and lac UV5 promoters
   2149..2165    +  protein_bind   lac operator: The lac repressor binds to the lac operator to inhibit transcription in E. coli. This inhibition can be relieved by adding lactose or isopropyl-β-D-thiogalactopyranoside (IPTG). lac repressor encoded by lacI
   2188..2898    +  CDS            rsTagRFP: rsTagRFP is a photoswitchable red fluorescent protein published in 2012, derived from Entacmaea quadricolor. It has high acid sensitivity.
   2918..3012    +  terminator     lambda t0 terminator: transcription terminator from phage lambda
   3416..3581    -  mobile_element Tn7L: mini-Tn7 element (left end of the Tn7 transposon) Tn7
   3624..4069    +  promoter       sacB promoter: sacR; sacB promoter and control region
   4070..5491    +  CDS            SacB: secreted levansucrase that renders bacterial growth sensitive to sucrose; Bacillus subtilis sacB; negative selection marker
   5539..5563    +  CDS            lacZα (fragment): LacZα fragment of β-galactosidase; lacZ fragment
   5574..5668    +  terminator     lambda t0 terminator: transcription terminator from phage lambda
   5800..6612    +  CDS            aphA1: KKA1_ECOLX - Also known as nptI. Protein inferred from homology: Swiss-Prot protein existence level 3. Resistance to kanamycin and structurally-related aminoglycosides, including amikacin. From Escherichia coli.
   6782..6890    +  oriT           oriT: incP origin of transfer
   6901..7289    +  rep_origin     R6K γ ori: γ replication origin from E. coli plasmid R6K; requires the R6K initiator protein pi for replication
   7320..7406    -  terminator     rrnB T1 terminator: Escherichia coli rrnB; transcription terminator T1 from the E. coli rrnB gene
>Addgene plasmid #202274 | pBC155 | addgene full sequence | sequence record 420659 | Addgene NGS Result
TTAATTAAAGCGGATAACAATTTCACACAGGAGGCCGCCTAGGCCGCGGCCGCGCGAATTTGCCGAATTC
GGATCCGGAGGGAGTGTGGGCGGACAATAAAGTCTTAAACTGAACAAAATAGATCTAAACTATGACAATA
AAGTCTTAAACTAGACAGAATAGTTGTAAACTGAAATCAGTCCAGTTATGCTGTGAAAAAGCATACTGGA
CTTTTGTTATGGCTAAAGCAAACTCTTCATTTTCTGAAGTGCAAATTGCCCGTCGTATTAAAGAGGGGCG
TGGCGCTGCAAGAATTCAAGCTTGGAGGACTCCTGTTGATAGATCCAGTAATGACCTCAGAACTCCATCT
GGATTTGTTCAGAACGCTCGGTTGCCGCCGGGCGTTTTTTATTGGTGAGAATCCAAGCTAGACTGCGATG
AGTGGCAGGGCGGGGCGTAATTTCTTAAGGCAGTTATTGGTGCCCTTAAACGCCTGGGGTAATGACTCTC
TAGCTTGAGGCATCAAATAAAACGAAAGGCTCAGTCGAAAGACTGGGCCTTTCGTTTTATCTGTTGTTTG
TCGGTGAACGCTCTCCTGAGTAGGACAAAYCCGCCCGCCGCTGCAAGAATTCAAGCTTGGAGGAAGTTCC
TATACTTTCTAGAGAATAGGAACTTCGGAATAGGAACTTCAAGATCCCCTGATTCCCTTTGTCAACAGCA
ATGGATCGAATTGACATAAGCCTGTTCGGTTCGTAAACTGTAATGCAAGTAGCGTATGCGCTCACGCAAC
TGGTCCAGAACCTTGACCGAACGCAGCGGTGGTAACGGCGCAGTGGCGGTTTTCATGGCTTGTTATGACT
GTTTTTTTGTACACGGGAATCCTGCTCTGCGAGGCTGGCCGTAGGCCGGCCGATCTGAAGATCAGCCCCC
TTCAACGCCTGGGGTAATGACTCTCTAGCTTGCGGCATCAAATAAAACGAAAGGCTCAGGTCGAAAGACT
GGGCCTTTCGTTTTATCTGTTGTTTGTCGGTGAACGCTCTCCTGAGTAGGACAAATCCGCCCGCCGCTGC
AAGAATTCAAGCTTGGAGGAAGTTCCTATACTTTCTAGAGAATAGGAACTTCGGAATAGGAACTTCAAGA
TCCCCTGATTCCCTTTGTCAACAGCAATGGATCGAATTGACATAAGCCTGTTCGGTTCGTAAACTGTAAT
GCAAGTAGCGTATGCGCTCACGCAACTGGTCCAGAACCTTGACCGAACGCAGCGGTGGTAACGGCGCAGT
GGCGGTTTTCATGGCTTGTTATGACTGTTTTTTTGTNACAGTCTATGCCTCGGGCATCCAAGCAGCAAGC
GCGTTACGCCGTGGGTCGATGTTTGATGTTATGGAGCAGCAACGATGTTACGCAGCAGCAACGATGTTAC
GCAGCAGGGCAGTCGCCCTAAAACAAAGTTAGGTGGCTCAAGTATGGGCATCATTCGCACATGTAGGCTC
GGCCCTGACCAAGTCAAATCCATGCGGGCTGCTCTTGATCTTTTCGGTCGTGAGTTCGGAGACGTAGCCA
CCTACTCCCAACATCAGCCGGACTCCGATTACCTCGGGAACTTGCTCCGTAGTAAGACATTCATCGCGCT
TGCTGCCTTCGACCAAGAAGCGGTTGTTGGCGCTCTCGCGGCTTACGTTCTGCCCAAGTTTGAGCAGCCG
CGTAGTGAGATCTATATCTATGATCTCGCAGTCTCCGGCGAGCACCGGAGGCAGGGCATTGCCACCGCGC
TCATCAATCTCCTCAAGCATGAGGCCAACGCGCTTGGTGCTTATGTGATCTACGTGCAAGCAGATTACGG
TGACGATCCCGCAGTGGCTCTCTATACAAAGTTGGGCATACGGGAAGAAGTGATGCACTTTGATATCGAC
CCAAGTACCGCCACCTAACAATTCGTTCAAGCCGAGATCGGCTTCCCGGCCGCGGAGTTGTTCGGTAAAT
TGTCACAACGCCGCGGCCAATTCGATCTAGAATTCCATTGAGTAAGTTTTTAAGCACATCAGCTTCAAAA
GCGCTCTGAAGTTCCTATACTTTCTAGAGAATAGGAACTTCGGAATAGGTACTTCCGCTACTAGAATTCG
AGCGGGGAATTTTTGACAATTAATCATCGGCTCGTATAATGTGTGGAATTGTGAGCGGATAACAATTTTC
ACACAGGAAACAGCTAAATGGTGAGTAAAGGTGAAGAGTTGATTAAAGAGAACATGCATATGAAGTTATA
CATGGAGGGAACTGTCAATAATCACCACTTTAAGTGTACATCAGAGGGTGAGGGAAAGCCATACGAGGGA
ACCCAAACTATGAGAATCAAAGTAGTGGAGGGAGGTCCTCTTCCATTTGCTTTTGATATACTAGCAACAA
GTTTCATGTATGGTTCCAGGACCTTCATTAACCATACTCAGGGAATCCCTGACTTCTTTAAACAGTCTTT
TCCTGAAGGTTTTACATGGGAGAGGGTTACCACTTACGAGGACGGTGGAGTCTTGACAGCAACCCAGGAC
ACTTCATTACAAGATGGATGCCTAATATACAATGTGAAAATTAGGGGTGTGAATTTCCCTAGTAACGGAC
CAGTTATGCAGAAGAAAACACTAGGTTGGGAAGCTAATACTGAAATGTTGTACCCTGCCGACGGAGGTTT
AGAAGGTAGATCCGACATGGCCCTTAAGCTAGTCGGAGGTGGACACTTGATCTGTAACTTTAAAACCACA
TATAGGTCTAAGAAGCCAGCAAAGAATCTAAAAATGCCTGGTGTTTACTATGTGGACCATAGACTAGAAA
GGATAAAAGAAGCAGACAAAGAAACTTACGTGGAGCAACATGAGGTCGCCGTCGCTAGGTATTGCGACTT
ACCTTCCAAGCTAGGTCACAAATTGAACGCTTAATTAGCTGAGCTTGGACTCCTGTTGATAGATCCAGTA
ATGACCTCAGAACTCCATCTGGATTTGTTCAGAACGCTCGGTTGCCGCCGGGCGTTTTTTATTGGTGAGA
ATCTCCCGCTTTACGAATTCCCATGGGGAGCATGCGGAGTTACGTCATCCCCACCTTCCGCTGCGTTCTT
CATCGATGCCCGCTTAGTGATATGCTTAAAACTCCAAGCACAGCCTTCTCCCCTGCGGAGATATATCCCA
CTCCTCGCCGAGGCTGCCATAATGCGGAGATATATCCCACTCCTCGCCGAGGCTGCCATTAATGGCAAGT
ACAACTGAGCGAGTTCTCGAATCTAGCATTAATGCGAAACGCTTGACGTCAGCCGACGGTTGTAGGCATT
GGGGATGCTGGTTGTCATTGCCCCTCCTTCCTCTAAGTGATAAGGTTACTTCCTCTAAATGACCAAGCAG
GGTATCTAATCCTGTTAACGCTCGCTCAGAGAATTCGCATGCGGAGTCGAGGGAGAACCAGATAAGTGAA
ATCTAGTTCCAAACTATTTTGTCATTTTTAATTTTCGTATTAGCTTACGACGCTACACCCAGTTCCCATC
TATTTTGTCACTCTTCCCTAAATAATCCTTAAAAACTCCATTTCCACCCCTCCCAGTTCCCAACTATTTT
GTCCGCCCACACGCTGAGCGAATTCCACGCTTGTGGAATTCCTCGAGGGAGTTCACATATACCTGCCGTT
CACTATTATTTAGTGAAATGAGATATTATGATATTTTCTGAATTGTGATTAAAAAGGCAACTTTATGCCC
ATGCAACAGAAACTATAAAAAATACAGAGAATGAAAAGAAACAGATAGATTTTTTAGTTCTTTAGGCCCG
TAGTCTGCAAATCCTTTTATGATTTTCTATCAAACAAAAGAGGAAAATAGACCAGTTGCAATCCAAACGA
GAGTCTAATAGAATGAGGTCGAAAAGTAAATCGCGCGGGTTTGTTACTGATAAAGCAGGCAAGACCTAAA
ATGTGTAAAGGGCAAAGTGTATACTTTGGCGTCACCCCTTACATATTTTAGGTCTTTTTTTATTGTGCGT
AACTAACTTGCCATCTTCAAACAGGAGGGCTGGAAGAAGCAGACCGCTAACACAGTACATAAAAAAGGAG
ACATGAACGATGAACATCAAAAAGTTTGCAAAACAAGCAACAGTATTAACCTTTACTACCGCACTGCTGG
CAGGAGGCGCAACTCAAGCGTTTGCGAAAGAAACGAACCAAAAGCCATATAAGGAAACATACGGCATTTC
CCATATTACACGCCATGATATGCTGCAAATCCCTGAACAGCAAAAAAATGAAAAATATCAAGTTCCTGAA
TTCGATTCGTCCACAATTAAAAATATCTCTTCTGCAAAAGGCCTGGACGTTTGGGACAGCTGGCCATTAC
AAAACGCTGACGGCACTGTCGCAAACTATCACGGCTACCACATCGTCTTTGCATTAGCCGGAGATCCTAA
AAATGCGGATGACACATCGATTTACATGTTCTATCAAAAAGTCGGCGAAACTTCTATTGACAGCTGGAAA
AACGCTGGCCGCGTCTTTAAAGACAGCGACAAATTCGATGCAAATGATTCTATCCTAAAAGACCAAACAC
AAGAATGGTCAGGTTCAGCCACATTTACATCTGACGGAAAAATCCGTTTATTCTACACTGATTTCTCCGG
TAAACATTACGGCAAACAAACACTGACAACTGCACAAGTTAACGTATCAGCATCAGACAGCTCTTTGAAC
ATCAACGGTGTAGAGGATTATAAATCAATCTTTGACGGTGACGGAAAAACGTATCAAAATGTACAGCAGT
TCATCGATGAAGGCAACTACAGCTCAGGCGACAACCATACGCTGAGAGATCCTCACTACGTAGAAGATAA
AGGCCACAAATACTTAGTATTTGAAGCAAACACTGGAACTGAAGATGGCTACCAAGGCGAAGAATCTTTA
TTTAACAAAGCATACTATGGCAAAAGCACATCATTCTTCCGTCAAGAAAGTCAAAAACTTCTGCAAAGCG
ATAAAAAACGCACGGCTGAGTTAGCAAACGGCGCTCTCGGTATGATTGAGCTAAACGATGATTACACACT
GAAAAAAGTGATGAAACCGCTGATTGCATCTAACACAGTAACAGATGAAATTGAACGCGCGAACGTCTTT
AAAATGAACGGCAAATGGTACCTGTTCACTGACTCCCGCGGATCAAAAATGACGATTGACGGCATTACGT
CTAACGATATTTACATGCTTGGTTATGTTTCTAATTCTTTAACTGGCCCATACAAGCCGCTGAACAAAAC
TGGCCTTGTGTTAAAAATGGATCTTGATCCTAACGATGTAACCTTTACTTACTCACACTTCGCTGTACCT
CAAGCGAAAGGAAACAATGTCGTGATTACAAGCTATATGACAAACAGAGGATTCTACGCAGACAAACAAT
CAACGTTTGCGCCAAGCTTCCTGCTGAACATCAAAGGCAAGAAAACATCTGTTGTCAAAGACAGCATCCT
TGAACAAGGACAATTAACAGTTAACAAATAAATTCGCTGAGCGAGGATGCACATGTGACCGAGGGAAGCT
TGCGGCCGCGTCGTGACTGGGAAAACCCTGGCGACTAGTCTTGGACTCCTGTTGATAGATCCAGTAATGA
CCTCAGAACTCCATCTGGATTTGTTCAGAACGCTCGGTTGCCGCCGGGCGTTTTTTATTGGTGAGAATCC
AGGGGTCCCCAATAATTACGATTTAAATTTGTGTCTCAAAATCTCTGATGTTACATTGCACAAGATAAAA
ATATATCATCATGAACAATAAAACTGTCTGCTTACATAAACAGTAATACAAGGGGTGTTATGAGCCATAT
TCAGCGTGAAACGAGCTGTAGCCGTCCGCGTCTGAACAGCAACATGGATGCGGATCTGTATGGCTATAAA
TGGGCGCGTGATAACGTGGGTCAGAGCGGCGCGACCATTTATCGTCTGTATGGCAAACCGGATGCGCCGG
AACTGTTTCTGAAACATGGCAAAGGCAGCGTGGCGAACGATGTGACCGATGAAATGGTGCGTCTGAACTG
GCTGACCGAATTTATGCCGCTGCCGACCATTAAACATTTTATTCGCACCCCGGATGATGCGTGGCTGCTG
ACCACCGCGATTCCGGGCAAAACCGCGTTTCAGGTGCTGGAAGAATATCCGGATAGCGGCGAAAACATTG
TGGATGCGCTGGCCGTGTTTCTGCGTCGTCTGCATAGCATTCCGGTGTGCAACTGCCCGTTTAACAGCGA
TCGTGTGTTTCGTCTGGCCCAGGCGCAGAGCCGTATGAACAACGGCCTGGTGGATGCGAGCGATTTTGAT
GATGAACGTAACGGCTGGCCGGTGGAACAGGTGTGGAAAGAAATGCATAAACTGCTGCCGTTTAGCCCGG
ATAGCGTGGTGACCCACGGCGATTTTAGCCTGGATAACCTGATTTTCGATGAAGGCAAACTGATTGGCTG
CATTGATGTGGGCCGTGTGGGCATTGCGGATCGTTATCAGGATCTGGCCATTCTGTGGAACTGCCTGGGC
GAATTTAGCCCGAGCCTGCAAAAACGTCTGTTTCAGAAATATGGCATTGATAATCCGGATATGAACAAAC
TGCAATTTCATCTGATGCTGGATGAATTTTTCTAATAATTAATTGGACCGCGGTCCGCGCGTTGTCCTTT
TCCGCTGCATAACCCTGCTTCGGGGTCATTATAGCGATTTTTTCGGTATATCCATCCTTTTTCGCACGAT
ATACAGGATTTTGCCAAAGGGTTCGTGTAGACTTTCCTTGGTGTATCCAACGGCGTCAGCCGGGCAGGAT
AGGTGAAGTAGGCCCACCCGCGAGCGGGTGTTCCTTCTTCACTGTCCCTTATTCGCACCTGGCGGTGCTC
AACGGGAATCCTGCTCTGCGAGGCTGGCCGTAGGCCGGCCGATCTGAAGATCAGCAGTTCAACCTGTTGA
TAGTACGTACTAAGCTCTCATGTTTCACGTACTAAGCTCTCATGTTTAACGTACTAAGCTCTCATGTTTA
ACGAACTAAACCCTCATGGCTAACGTACTAAGCTCTCATGGCTAACGTACTAAGCTCTCATGTTTCACGT
ACTAAGCTCTCATGTTTGAACAATAAAATTAATATAAATCAGCAACTTAAATAGCCTCTAAGGTTTTAAG
TTTTATAAGAAAAAAAAGAATATATAAGGCTTTTAAAGCCTTTAAGGTTTAACGGTTGTGGACAACAAGC
CAGGGATGTAACGCACTGAGAAGCCCTTAGAGCCTCTCAAAGCAATTTTGAGTGACACAGGAACACTTAA
CGGCTGACATGGGGCGCGCCCAGCTGTCTAGGGCGGCGGATTTGTCCTACTCAGGAGAGCGTTCACCGAC
AAACAACAGATAAAACGAAAGGCCCAGTCTTTCGACTGAGCCTTTCGTTTTATTTGATGCCT
